>Addgene plasmid #16279 | pBS chick PEA3 [TJ#51] | addgene partial sequence | sequence record 22675 | T7 5'-TAATACGACTCACTATAGGG-3'
CCTCGAGTTTTTTTTTTTTTTTTTTTCAAGACATAAACCAATTTATTAATTATAGTATTTTTTTTACACT
CATAAATAGTAAAGGCAAATTATACCAACAGCAGGGTTCCCCTTCTCCATCACTTTGGGGCAGTGGAGGC
ACGCGGTAAAGTGGGATGAGGCAGCAGGGCTGGAAGCCCAGGGCTGAGCATGAAAAGGCAGCAGCAAAGG
GGGCTGCTCCTGAGCCCCCCAGGAGGGGCTGCTGCCAGCCCTGCAGGGCAAAAGCACAAACGGAATGGGT
CTTTCAGTCAAGGAGGAAAGAGGCTGTTTTGGTACAAATTCACCACGCAGCTCCTCACCCCAATGGGCGC
TGGGCTGGAGCAGCTAATTAAAAAGCACAGCACCTCTCCCCGGGGATGTGGTGCCCACTGTAAATGTTCA
CTACTGGGGAAAAACAGTTAAAGTGCTGCTTCAGGCTGCAAAGATATCTGCCTTTCCAACACTTCAAACT
TTCCTTCAAAGAGGTAAACGCATGCAAAGGTTGGGTCTGAATTCAAATGTTAAAAGCTCCAATTTAAGTT
ACTTTTTAGAGTGTATTCATAATGCCTCCCCCCCCCCAGGTTCTTTTCACACCTCAGGTGATTTTCTAGC
CAAGTCCCTGAGCCTCCAAAGATCCTAGAGATGGTTCTAGCCCTTGTCTAGGCTGGAACAGCCATGCCAC
ACATATGGCCTGGTGGT
