[The description below was written by a language model from this plasmid's Addgene catalogue record.]
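Description:
pBS chick PEA3 [TJ#51] is a pBluescript-based cloning and in vitro transcription plasmid carrying a chicken (Gallus gallus) cDNA for PEA3, the ETS-family transcription factor now designated ETV4. The backbone of about 3 kb is a high-copy phagemid maintained in standard E. coli cloning strains under ampicillin selection. Although catalogued as a bacterial expression vector, the record gives no indication that it is intended for protein production. The record includes no feature table, so backbone elements such as the origin of replication are inferred only from the pBluescript designation.

The insert of about 2.5 kb was placed between the EcoRI (5′) and XhoI (3′) sites of the polylinker, and both sites remain intact, so the fragment can be excised again. As is typical for pBluescript, the polylinker is flanked by opposing T3 and T7 bacteriophage RNA polymerase promoters, which here also serve as the sequencing primer sites, with T3 at the 5′ end of the insert and T7 at the 3′ end. This arrangement allows strand-specific RNA to be synthesised from a linearised template. According to the depositor's note, linearising with NotI and transcribing with T7 polymerase yields an antisense riboprobe.

The plasmid's main use is therefore as a template for antisense probes that detect PEA3 transcripts by in situ hybridisation in chick tissue. This fits the associated study, which examined coordinate ETS gene expression as a marker of motor neuron pools and muscle sensory afferent subtypes. The record does not state whether the insert contains the complete coding sequence or how much untranslated region it includes.
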