Addgene plasmid #16279: pBS chick PEA3 [TJ#51]
Depositing lab: Thomas Jessell. Depositing organization: Columbia University. Publication: Functionally related motor neuron pool and muscle sensory afferent subtypes defined by coordinate ETS gene expression. Lin JH, Saito T, Anderson DJ, Lance-Jones C, Jessell TM, Arber S. Cell. 1998 Oct 30. 95(3):393-407. 10.1016/S0092-8674(00)81770-5 PubMed 9814709.
Backbone
  Vector backbone: pBluescript
  Backbone size w/o insert (bp): 3000
  Vector type: Bacterial Expression
Growth in bacteria
  Bacterial resistance: Ampicillin, 100 μg/mL
  Growth temperature: 37°C
  Growth strain: DH5alpha
  Copy number: High Copy
Gene/Insert
  Gene/Insert name: PEA3 (alt name: Pea3)
  Species: G. gallus (chicken)
  Insert size (bp): 2500
  GenBank ID: AF075708
  Entrez Gene: ETV4 (a.k.a. PEA3)
  Cloning method: Restriction Enzyme; 5′ cloning site EcoRI (not destroyed); 3′ cloning site XhoI (not destroyed)
  Sequencing primers: 5′ T3; 3′ T7
Terms and licenses: Academic/Nonprofit Terms; Industry Terms: Not Available to Industry
Depositor comments: To make an antisense probe, cut with NotI and transcribe with T7.
How to cite: pBS chick PEA3 [TJ#51] was a gift from Thomas Jessell (Addgene plasmid # 16279 ; http://n2t.net/addgene:16279 ; RRID:Addgene_16279)
